>Addgene plasmid #79859 | R10-3 /pQE-30 | addgene full sequence | sequence record 162057 | Addgene NGS Result
TTCCTTTTTCAATATTATTGAAGCATTTATCAGGGTTATTGTCTCATGAGCGGATAACAATTTCACACAG
AATTCATTAAAGAGGAGAAATTAACTATGAGAGGATCGCATCACCATCACCATCACGGATCCTTACCGGT
CGCCACCATGGTGAGCAAGGGCGAGGAGCTGTTCACCGGGGTGGTGCCCATCCTGGTCGAGCTGGACGGC
GACGTAAACGGTCACAAGTTCAGCGTGTCCGGGGAAGGCGAGGGCGATGCCACCTACGGCAAGCTGACCC
TGAAGCTCATCTGCACCACCGGCAAGCTGCCCGTGCCCTGGCCCACCCTCGTGACCACCCTGAGCTACGG
TAACCAGTGCTTCAGCCGCTACCCTGACCACATGAAGCAGCACGACTTCTTCAAGTCCGCCATGCCCGAA
GGCTACGTCCAGGAGCGTACCATATTCTTCAAGGACGACGGCAACTACAAGACCCGCGCCGAGGTGAAGT
TCGAGGGTGACACCCTGGTGAACCGCATCGAGCTGAAGGGCATCGACTTCAAGGAGGACGGCAACATCCT
GGGGCACAAGTTGGAGTACAACTACAACAGCCACAACGTCTATATCATGGCCGACAAGCAGAAGAACGGC
ATCCAGGCGAACTTCAAGGTCCGCCACAACCTCGAGGACGGCAGCGTACAGCTCGCCGACCACTACCAGC
AGAACACCCCCATCGGCGACGGCCCCGTGCTGCTGCCCGACAACCACTACCTGAGCACCCAGTCCGCCCT
GAGCAAAGACCCCAACGAGAAACGCGATCACATGGTCCTGCTGGAGTTCGTGACCGCCGCCGGGATCACT
CTCGGCATGGACGAGCTGTACAAGTGAGCGGCCGCAAGCTTGCGGAGCTGAGCTTGGACTCCTGTTGATA
GATCCAGTAATGACCTCAGAACTCCATCTGGATTTGTTCAGAACGCTCGGTTGCCGCCGGGCGTTTTTTA
TTGGTGAGAATCCAAGCTAGCTTGGCGAGATTTTCAGGAGCTAAGGAAGCTAAAATGGAGAAAAAAATCA
CTGGATATACCACCGTTGATATATCCCAATGGCATCGTAAAGAACATTTTGAGGCATTTCAGTCAGTTGC
TCAATGTACCTATAACCAGACCGTTCAGCTGGATATTACGGCCTTTTTAAAGACCGTAAAGAAAAATAAG
CACAAGTTTTATCCGGCCTTTATTCACATTCTTGCCCGCCTGATGAATGCTCATCCGGAATTTCGTATGG
CAATGAAAGACGGTGAGCTGGTGATATGGGATAGTGTTCACCCTTGTTACACCGTTTTCCATGAGCAAAC
TGAAACGTTTTCATCGCTCTGGAGTGAATACCACGACGATTTCCGGCAGTTTCTACACATATATTCGCAA
GATGTGGCGTGTTACGGTGAAAACCTGGCCTATTTCCCTAAAGGGTTTATTGAGAATATGTTTTTCGTCT
CAGCCAATCCCTGGGTGAGTTTCACCAGTTTTGATTTAAACGTGGCCAATATGGACAACTTCTTCGCCCC
CGTTTTCACCATGGGCAAATATTATACGCAAGGCGACAAGGTGCTGATGCCGCTGGCGATTCAGGTTCAT
CATGCCGTTTGTGATGGCTTCCATGTCGGCAGAATGCTTAATGAATTACAACAGTACTACGATGAGTGGC
AGGGCGGGGCGTAATTTTTTTAAGGCAGTTATTGGTGCCCTTAAACGCCTGGGGTAATGACTCTCTAGCT
TGAGGCATCAAATAAAACGAAAGGCTCAGTCGAAAGACTGGGCCTTTCGTTTTATCTGTTGTTTGTCGGT
GAACGCTCTCCTGAGTAGGACAAATCCGCCCTCTAGAGCTGCCTCGCGCGTTTCGGTGATGACGGTGAAA
ACCTCTGACACATGCAGCTCCCGGAGACGGTCACAGCTTGTCTGTAAGCGGATGCCGGGAGCAGACAAGC
CCGTCAGGGCGCGTCAGCGGGTGTTGGCGGGTGTCGGGGCGCAGCCATGACCCAGTCACGTAGCGATAGC
GGAGTGTATACTGGCTTAACTATGCGGCATCAGAGCAGATTGTACTGAGAGTGCACCATATGCGGTGTGA
AATACCGCACAGATGCGTAAGGAGAAAATACCGCATCAGGCGCTCTTCCGCTTCCTCGCTCACTGACTCG
CTGCGCTCGGTCGTTCGGCTGCGGCGAGCGGTATCAGCTCACTCAAAGGCGGTAATACGGTTATCCACAG
AATCAGGGGATAACGCAGGAAAGAACATGTGAGCAAAAGGCCAGCAAAAGGCCAGGAACCGTAAAAAGGC
CGCGTTGCTGGCGTTTTTCCATAGGCTCCGCCCCCCTGACGAGCATCACAAAAATCGACGCTCAAGTCAG
AGGTGGCGAAACCCGACAGGACTATAAAGATACCAGGCGTTTCCCCCTGGAAGCTCCCTCGTGCGCTCTC
CTGTTCCGACCCTGCCGCTTACCGGATACCTGTCCGCCTTTCTCCCTTCGGGAAGCGTGGCGCTTTCTCA
TAGCTCACGCTGTAGGTATCTCAGTTCGGTGTAGGTCGTTCGCTCCAAGCTGGGCTGTGTGCACGAACCC
CCCGTTCAGCCCGACCGCTGCGCCTTATCCGGTAACTATCGTCTTGAGTCCAACCCGGTAAGACACGACT
TATCGCCACTGGCAGCAGCCACTGGTAACAGGATTAGCAGAGCGAGGTATGTAGGCGGTGCTACAGAGTT
CTTGAAGTGGTGGCCTAACTACGGCTACACTAGAAGGACAGTATTTGGTATCTGCGCTCTGCTGAAGCCA
GTTACCTTCGGAAAAAGAGTTGGTAGCTCTTGATCCGGCAAACAAACCACCGCTGGTAGCGGTGGTTTTT
TTGTTTGCAAGCAGTAGATTACGCGCAGAAAAAAAGGATCTCAAGAAGATCCTTTGATCTTTTCTACGGG
GTCTGACGCTCAGTGGAACGAAAACTCACGTTAAGGGATTTTGGTCATGAGATTATCAAAAAGGATCTTC
ACCTAGATCCTTTTAAATTAAAAATGAAGTTTTAAATCAATCTAAAGTATATATGAGTAAACTTGGTCTG
ACAGTTACCAATGCTTAATCAGTGAGGCACCTATCTCAGCGATCTGTCTATTTCGTTCATCCATAGTTGC
CTGACTCCCCGTCGTGTAGATAACTACGATACGGGAGGGCTTACCATCTGGCCCCAGTGCTGCAATGATA
CCGCGAGACCCACGCTCACCGGCTCCAGATTTATCAGCAATAAACCAGCCAGCCGGAAGGGCCGAGCGCA
GAAGTGGTCCTGCAACTTTATCCGCCTCCATCCAGTCTATTAATTGTTGCCGGGAAGCTAGAGTAAGTAG
TTCGCCAGTTAATAGTTTGCGCAACGTTGTTGCCATTGCTACAGGCATCGTGGTGTCACGCTCGTCGTTT
GGTATGGCTTCATTCAGCTCCGGTTCCCAACGATCAAGGCGAGTTACATGATCCCCCATGTTGTGCAAAA
AAGCGGTTAGCTCCTTCGGTCCTCCGATCGTTGTCAGAAGTAAGTTGGCCGCAGTGTTATCACTCATGGT
TATGGCAGCACTGCATAATTCTCTTACTGTCATGCCATCCGTAAGATGCTTTTCTGTGACTGGTGAGTAC
TCAACCAAGTCATTCTGAGAATAGTGTATGCGGCGACCGAGTTGCTCTTGCCCGGCGTCAATACGGGATA
ATACCGCGCCACATAGCAGAACTTTAAAAGTGCTCATCATTGGAAAACGTTCTTCGGGGCGAAAACTCTC
AAGGATCTTACCGCTGTTGAGATCCAGTTCGATGTAACCCACTCGTGCACCCAACTGATCTTCAGCATCT
TTTACTTTCACCAGCGTTTCTGGGTGAGCAAAAACAGGAAGGCAAAATGCCGCAAAAAAGGGAATAAGGG
CGACACGGAAATGTTGAATACTCATACTC
Features (pLannotate 1.2.2; 11 found; start..end, strand, type, name):
    109..126     +  CDS            7xHis (fragment): 6xHis affinity tag
    148..867     +  CDS            EBFP: enhanced blue variant of GFP mammalian codon-optimized
    897..991     +  terminator     lambda t0 terminator: transcription terminator from phage lambda
   1006..1034    +  promoter       cat promoter (fragment): promoter of the E. coli cat gene encoding chloramphenicol acetyltransferase
   1035..1694    +  CDS            CmR: chloramphenicol acetyltransferase; cat; confers resistance to chloramphenicol
   1759..1845    +  terminator     rrnB T1 terminator: Escherichia coli rrnB; transcription terminator T1 from the E. coli rrnB gene
   1857..1898    +  CDS            rop (fragment): Rop protein, which maintains plasmids at low copy number; rop
   2000..2140    +  misc_feature   bom: basis of mobility region from pBR322
   2326..2914    -  rep_origin     ori: high-copy-number ColE1/pMB1/pBR322/pUC origin of replication
   3085..3945    -  CDS            AmpR: β-lactamase; bla; confers resistance to ampicillin, carbenicillin, and related antibiotics
   3946..56      -  promoter       AmpR promoter (fragment) (across the origin): bla
