[The description below was written by a language model from this plasmid's Addgene catalogue record and pLannotate feature annotations shown in this document.]
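Description:
R10-3 /pQE-30 is a bacterial expression plasmid built on the commercial pQE-30 backbone for producing a His-tagged fluorescent protein in E. coli. It replicates from a ColE1/pMB1-type origin, with an adjacent bom region and only a fragment of rop annotated. The catalogue lists it as low copy, whereas the annotation tool's generic label for this origin family is high copy. Selection is by ampicillin through the β-lactamase gene. The feature table also shows a chloramphenicol acetyltransferase coding sequence downstream of only a fragment of the cat promoter, a standard leftover of the pQE backbone. Chloramphenicol is not listed as a selection marker.

The insert is R10-3 (R103), a synthetic variant of Aequorea victoria GFP carrying the substitutions F46L, F64L, V68N, V163A, K162Q, I167V and I171L. It is described as the first avGFP mutant that forms a red chromophore. According to the catalogue, expression is driven by the phage T5 promoter under lac operator control, which allows inducible expression in lac repressor-containing hosts. This promoter was not picked up in the automated annotation. A 6xHis tag lies just upstream of the reading frame, giving an N-terminal fusion suited to metal-affinity purification, and the lambda t0 terminator follows the coding sequence, with rrnB T1 further downstream. The annotation tool labels the open reading frame as EBFP, which simply reflects its closest GFP-family match rather than the actual identity of the insert.

The sequenced record is 3,949 nt, somewhat shorter than the roughly 4,250 bp total stated in the catalogue. The plasmid is suited to recombinant production and purification of R10-3 for studies of its fluorescence and chromophore formation.
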