Addgene plasmid #79859: R10-3 /pQE-30
Purpose: The first mutant of the Aequorea victoria green fluorescent protein that forms a red chromophore.
Depositing lab: Konstantin Lukyanov. Depositing organization: Shemyakin-Ovchinnikov Institute of Bioorganic Chemistry. Publication: The first mutant of the Aequorea victoria green fluorescent protein that forms a red chromophore. Mishin AS, Subach FV, Yampolsky IV, King W, Lukyanov KA, Verkhusha VV. Biochemistry. 2008 Apr 22;47(16):4666-73. doi: 10.1021/bi702130s. Epub 2008 Mar 27. PubMed 18366185.
Backbone
  Vector backbone: pQE-30
  Backbone manufacturer: QIAGEN
  Backbone size w/o insert (bp): 3500
  Total vector size (bp): 4250
  Vector type: Bacterial Expression
Growth in bacteria
  Bacterial resistance: Ampicillin, 100 μg/mL
  Growth temperature: 37°C
  Growth strain: DH5alpha
  Copy number: Low Copy
Gene/Insert
  Gene/Insert name: R10-3 (alt name: R103)
  Species: Synthetic
  Insert size (bp): 750
  Mutation: Aequorea victoria green fluorescent protein (avGFP) with substitutions F46L, F64L, V68N, V163A, K162Q, I167V, and I171L.
  GenBank ID: KX377674 KX377674
  Promoter: T5 promoter / lac operator
  Tag / fusion protein: HisTag (N terminal on insert)
  Cloning method: Unknown
  Sequencing primers: 5′ ATTGTGAGCGGATAACAATTTC; 3′ CCGAGCGTTCTGAACAAATC
Terms and licenses: Academic/Nonprofit Terms; Industry Terms: Not Available to Industry
How to cite: R10-3 /pQE-30 was a gift from Konstantin Lukyanov (Addgene plasmid # 79859 ; http://n2t.net/addgene:79859 ; RRID:Addgene_79859)
