>Addgene plasmid #79859 | R10-3 /pQE-30 | addgene partial sequence | sequence record 159541 | CAT-R 5'-GCAACTGACTGAAATGCCTC-3'
ATCAACGGTGGTATATCCAGTGATTTTTTTCTCCATTTTAGCTTCCTTAGCTCCTGAAAATCTCGCCAAG
CTAGCTTGGATTCTCACCAATAAAAAACGCCCGGCGGCAACCGAGCGTTCTGAACAAATCCAGATGGAGT
TCTGAGGTCATTACTGGATCTATCAACAGGAGTCCAAGCTCAGCTCCGCAAGCTTGCGGCCGCTCACTTG
TACAGCTCGTCCATGCCGAGAGTGATCCCGGCGGCGGTCACGAACTCCAGCAGGACCATGTGATCGCGTT
TCTCGTTGGGGTCTTTGCTCAGGGCGGACTGGGTGCTCAGGTAGTGGTTGTCGGGCAGCAGCACGGGGCC
GTCGCCGATGGGGGTGTTCTGCTGGTAGTGGTCGGCGAGCTGTACGCTGCCGTCCTCGAGGTTGTGGCGG
ACCTTGAAGTTCGCCTGGATGCCGTTCTTCTGCTTGTCGGCCATGATATAGACGTTGTGGCTGTTGTAGT
TGTACTCCAACTTGTGCCCCAGGATGTTGCCGTCCTCCTTGAAGTCGATGCCCTTCAGCTCGATGCGGTT
CACCAGGGTGTCACCCTCGAACTTCACCTCGGCGCGGGTCTTGTAGTTGCCGTCGTCCTTGAAGAATATG
GTACGCTCCTGGACGTAGCCTTCGGGCATGGCGGACTTGAAGAAGTCGTGCTGCTTCATGTGGTCAGGGT
AGCGGCTGAAGCACTGGTTACCGTAGCTCAGGGTGGTCACGAGGGTGGGCCAGGGCACGGGCAGCTTGCC
GGTGGTGCAGATGAGCTTCAGGGTCAGCTTGCCGTAGGTGGCATCGCCCTCGCCTTCCCCGGACACGCTG
AACTTGTGACCGTTTACGTCGCCGTCCAGCTCGACCAGGATGGGCACCACCC
