>Addgene plasmid #79859 | R10-3 /pQE-30 | addgene partial sequence | sequence record 160541 | EXFP-R 5'-GTCTTGTAGTTGCCGTCGTC-3'
CCTTCGGGCATGGCGGACTTGAAGAAGTCGTGCTGCTTCATGTGGTCAGGGTAGCGGCTGAAGCACTGGT
TACCGTAGCTCAGGGTGGTCACGAGGGTGGGCCAGGGCACGGGCAGCTTGCCGGTGGTGCAGATGAGCTT
CAGGGTCAGCTTGCCGTAGGTGGCATCGCCCTCGCCTTCCCCGGACACGCTGAACTTGTGACCGTTTACG
TCGCCGTCCAGCTCGACCAGGATGGGCACCACCCCGGTGAACAGCTCCTCGCCCTTGCTCACCATGGTGG
CGACCGGTAAGGATCCGTGATGGTGATGGTGATGCGATCCTCTCATAGTTAATTTCTCCTCTTTAATGAA
TTCTGTGTGAAATTGTTATCCGCTCATGAGACAATAACCCTGATAAATGCTTCAATAATATTGAAAAAGG
AAGAGTATGAGTATTCAACATTTCCGTGTCGCCCTTATTCCCTTTTTTGCGGCATTTTGCCTTCCTGTTT
TTGCTCACCCAGAAACGCTGGTGAAAGTAAAAGATGCTGAAGATCAGTTGGGTGCACGAGTGGGTTACAT
CGAACTGGATCTCAACAGCGGTAAGATCCTTGAGAGTTTTCGCCCCGAAGAACGTTTTCCAATGATGAGC
ACTTTTAAAGTTCTGCTATGTGGCGCGGTATTATCCCGTATTGACGCCGGGCAAGAGCAACTCGGTCGCC
GCATACACTATTCTCAGAATGACTTGGTTGAGTACTCACCAGTCACAGAAAAGCATCTTACGGATGGCAT
GACAGTAAGAGAATTATGCAGTGCTGCCATAACCATGAGTGATAACACTGCGGCCAACTTACTTCTGACA
ACGATCGGAGGACCGAAGGAGCTAACCGCTTTTTTGCACAACATGGGGGATCATGTAACTCGCCTTGATC
GTTGGGAACCGGAGCTGAATGAAGCCATACCAAACGACGAGCGTGACACCACGATGCCTGTAGCAATGGC
AACA
